>Addgene plasmid #90570 | CBX5 A1.5 gRNA | addgene full sequence | sequence record 183416 | Addgene NGS Result
CAATACGCAAACCGCCTCTCCCCGCGCGTTGGCCGATTCATTAATGCAGCTGGCACGACAGGTTTCCCGA
CTGGAAAGCGGGCAGTGAGCGCAACGCAATTAATGTGAGTTAGCTCACTCATTAGGCACCCCAGGCTTTA
CACTTTATGCTTCCGGCTCGTATGTTGTGTGGAATTGTGAGCGGATAACAATTTCACACAGGAAACAGCT
ATGACCATGATTACGCCAAGCGCGCAATTAACCCTCACTAAAGGGAACAAAAGCTGGAGCTGCAAGCTTA
ATGTAGTCTTATGCAATACTCTTGTAGTCTTGCAACATGGTAACGATGAGTTAGCAACATGCCTTACAAG
GAGAGAAAAAGCACCGTGCATGCCGATTGGTGGAAGTAAGGTGGTACGATCGTGCCTTATTAGGAAGGCA
ACAGACGGGTCTGACATGGATTGGACGAACCACTGAATTGCCGCATTGCAGAGATATTGTATTTAAGTGC
CTAGCTCGATACATAAACGGGTCTCTCTGGTTAGACCAGATCTGAGCCTGGGAGCTCTCTGGCTAACTAG
GGAACCCACTGCTTAAGCCTCAATAAAGCTTGCCTTGAGTGCTTCAAGTAGTGTGTGCCCGTCTGTTGTG
TGACTCTGGTAACTAGAGATCCCTCAGACCCTTTTAGTCAGTGTGGAAAATCTCTAGCAGTGGCGCCCGA
ACAGGGACTTGAAAGCGAAAGGGAAACCAGAGGAGCTCTCTCGACGCAGGACTCGGCTTGCTGAAGCGCG
CACGGCAAGAGGCGAGGGGCGGCGACTGGTGAGTACGCCAAAAATTTTGACTAGCGGAGGCTAGAAGGAG
AGAGATGGGTGCGAGAGCGTCAGTATTAAGCGGGGGAGAATTAGATCGCGATGGGAAAAAATTCGGTTAA
GGCCAGGGGGAAAGAAAAAATATAAATTAAAACATATAGTATGGGCAAGCAGGGAGCTAGAACGATTCGC
AGTTAATCCTGGCCTGTTAGAAACATCAGAAGGCTGTAGACAAATACTGGGACAGCTACAACCATCCCTT
CAGACAGGATCAGAAGAACTTAGATCATTATATAATACAGTAGCAACCCTCTATTGTGTGCATCAAAGGA
TAGAGATAAAAGACACCAAGGAAGCTTTAGACAAGATAGAGGAAGAGCAAAACAAAAGTAAGACCACCGC
ACAGCAAGCGGCCGCTGATCTTCAGACCTGGAGGAGGAGATATGAGGGACAATTGGAGAAGTGAATTATA
TAAATATAAAGTAGTAAAAATTGAACCATTAGGAGTAGCACCCACCAAGGCAAAGAGAAGAGTGGTGCAG
AGAGAAAAAAGAGCAGTGGGAATAGGAGCTTTGTTCCTTGGGTTCTTGGGAGCAGCAGGAAGCACTATGG
GCGCAGCGTCAATGACGCTGACGGTACAGGCCAGACAATTATTGTCTGGTATAGTGCAGCAGCAGAACAA
TTTGCTGAGGGCTATTGAGGCGCAACAGCATCTGTTGCAACTCACAGTCTGGGGCATCAAGCAGCTCCAG
GCAAGAATCCTGGCTGTGGAAAGATACCTAAAGGATCAACAGCTCCTGGGGATTTGGGGTTGCTCTGGAA
AACTCATTTGCACCACTGCTGTGCCTTGGAATGCTAGTTGGAGTAATAAATCTCTGGAACAGATTTGGAA
TCACACGACCTGGATGGAGTGGGACAGAGAAATTAACAATTACACAAGCTTAATACACTCCTTAATTGAA
GAATCGCAAAACCAGCAAGAAAAGAATGAACAAGAATTATTGGAATTAGATAAATGGGCAAGTTTGTGGA
ATTGGTTTAACATAACAAATTGGCTGTGGTATATAAAATTATTCATAATGATAGTAGGAGGCTTGGTAGG
TTTAAGAATAGTTTTTGCTGTACTTTCTATAGTGAATAGAGTTAGGCAGGGATATTCACCATTATCGTTT
CAGACCCACCTCCCAACCCCGAGGGGACCCAGAGAGGGCCTATTTCCCATGATTCCTTCATATTTGCATA
TACGATACAAGGCTGTTAGAGAGATAATTAGAATTAATTTGACTGTAAACACAAAGATATTAGTACAAAA
TACGTGACGTAGAAAGTAATAATTTCTTGGGTAGTTTGCAGTTTTAAAATTATGTTTTAAAATGGACTAT
CATATGCTTACCGTAACTTGAAAGTATTTCGATTTCTTGGCTTTATATATCTTGTGGAAAGGACGAAACA
CCGCTAGACAGGCGCGTGGTTAAGTTTAAGAGCTATGCTGGAAACAGCATAGCAAGTTTAAATAAGGCTA
GTCCGTTATCAACTTGAAAAAGTGGCACCGAGTCGGTGCTTTTTTTGAATTCTAGATCTTGAGACAAATG
GCAGTATTCATCCACAATTTTAAAAGAAAAGGGGGGATTGGGGGGTACAGTGCAGGGGAAAGAATAGTAG
ACATAATAGCAACAGACATACAAACTAAAGAATTACAAAAACAAATTACAAAAATTCAAAATTTTCGGGT
TTATTACAGGGACAGCAGAGATCCACTTTGGCGCCGGCTCGAGTGGCTCCGGTGCCCGTCAGTGGGCAGA
GCGCACATCGCCCACAGTCCCCGAGAAGTTGGGGGGAGGGGTCGGCAATTGAACCGGTGCCTAGAGAAGG
TGGCGCGGGGTAAACTGGGAAAGTGATGTCGTGTACTGGCTCCGCCTTTTTCCCGAGGGTGGGGGAGAAC
CGTATATAAGTGCAGTAGTCGCCGTGAACGTTCTTTTTCGCAACGGGTTTGCCGCCAGAACACAGGTGTC
GTGACGCGGGATCCGCCACCATGACCGAGTACAAGCCCACGGTGCGCCTCGCCACCCGCGACGACGTCCC
CAGGGCCGTACGCACCCTCGCCGCCGCGTTCGCCGACTACCCCGCCACGCGCCACACCGTCGATCCGGAC
CGCCACATCGAGCGGGTCACCGAGCTGCAAGAACTCTTCCTCACGCGCGTCGGGCTCGACATCGGCAAGG
TGTGGGTCGCGGACGACGGCGCCGCGGTGGCGGTCTGGACCACGCCGGAGAGCGTCGAAGCGGGGGCGGT
GTTCGCCGAGATCGGCCCGCGCATGGCCGAGTTGAGCGGTTCCCGGCTGGCCGCGCAGCAACAGATGGAA
GGCCTCCTGGCGCCGCACCGGCCCAAGGAGCCCGCGTGGTTCCTGGCCACCGTCGGAGTCTCGCCCGACC
ACCAGGGCAAGGGTCTGGGCAGCGCCGTCGTGCTCCCCGGAGTGGAGGCGGCCGAGCGCGCCGGGGTGCC
CGCCTTCCTGGAGACCTCCGCGCCCCGCAACCTCCCCTTCTACGAGCGGCTCGGCTTCACCGTCACCGCC
GACGTCGAGGTGCCCGAAGGACCGCGCACCTGGTGCATGACCCGCAAGCCCGGTGCCTGAACGCGTTAAG
TCGACAATCAACCTCTGGATTACAAAATTTGTGAAAGATTGACTGGTATTCTTAACTATGTTGCTCCTTT
TACGCTATGTGGATACGCTGCTTTAATGCCTTTGTATCATGCTATTGCTTCCCGTATGGCTTTCATTTTC
TCCTCCTTGTATAAATCCTGGTTGCTGTCTCTTTATGAGGAGTTGTGGCCCGTTGTCAGGCAACGTGGCG
TGGTGTGCACTGTGTTTGCTGACGCAACCCCCACTGGTTGGGGCATTGCCACCACCTGTCAGCTCCTTTC
CGGGACTTTCGCTTTCCCCCTCCCTATTGCCACGGCGGAACTCATCGCCGCCTGCCTTGCCCGCTGCTGG
ACAGGGGCTCGGCTGTTGGGCACTGACAATTCCGTGGTGTTGTCGGGGAAATCATCGTCCTTTCCTTGGC
TGCTCGCCTGTGTTGCCACCTGGATTCTGCGCGGGACGTCCTTCTGCTACGTCCCTTCGGCCCTCAATCC
AGCGGACCTTCCTTCCCGCGGCCTGCTGCCGGCTCTGCGGCCTCTTCCGCGTCTTCGCCTTCGCCCTCAG
ACGAGTCGGATCTCCCTTTGGGCCGCCTCCCCGCGTCGACTTTAAGACCAATGACTTACAAGGCAGCTGT
AGATCTTAGCCACTTTTTAAAAGAAAAGGGGGGACTGGAAGGGCTAATTCACTCCCAACGAAGACAAGAT
CTGCTTTTTGCTTGTACTGGGTCTCTCTGGTTAGACCAGATCTGAGCCTGGGAGCTCTCTGGCTAACTAG
GGAACCCACTGCTTAAGCCTCAATAAAGCTTGCCTTGAGTGCTTCAAGTAGTGTGTGCCCGTCTGTTGTG
TGACTCTGGTAACTAGAGATCCCTCAGACCCTTTTAGTCAGTGTGGAAAATCTCTAGCAGTACGTATAGT
AGTTCATGTCATCTTATTATTCAGTATTTATAACTTGCAAAGAAATGAATATCAGAGAGTGAGAGGAACT
TGTTTATTGCAGCTTATAATGGTTACAAATAAAGCAATAGCATCACAAATTTCACAAATAAAGCATTTTT
TTCACTGCATTCTAGTTGTGGTTTGTCCAAACTCATCAATGTATCTTATCATGTCTGGCTCTAGCTATCC
CGCCCCTAACTCCGCCCATCCCGCCCCTAACTCCGCCCAGTTCCGCCCATTCTCCGCCCCATGGCTGACT
AATTTTTTTTATTTATGCAGAGGCCGAGGCCGCCTCGGCCTCTGAGCTATTCCAGAAGTAGTGAGGAGGC
TTTTTTGGAGGCCTAGGGACGTACCCAATTCGCCCTATAGTGAGTCGTATTACGCGCGCTCACTGGCCGT
CGTTTTACAACGTCGTGACTGGGAAAACCCTGGCGTTACCCAACTTAATCGCCTTGCAGCACATCCCCCT
TTCGCCAGCTGGCGTAATAGCGAAGAGGCCCGCACCGATCGCCCTTCCCAACAGTTGCGCAGCCTGAATG
GCGAATGGG
[124 nt withheld, positions 4910-5033]
C
[91 nt withheld, positions 5035-5125]
A
[49 nt withheld, positions 5127-5175]
CCTTTGACGTTGGAGTCCACGTTCTTT
[37 nt withheld, positions 5203-5239]
ACCCTATCTCGGTCTATTCTTTTGATTTATAAGGGATTTTGCCGATTTCGGCCTATTGGTTAAAAAATGA
GCTGATTTAACAAAAATTTAACGCGAATTTTAACAAAATATTAACGCTTACAATTTAGGTGGCACTTTTC
GGGGAAATGTGCGCGGAACCCCTATTTGTTTATTTTTCTAAATACATTCAAATATGTATCCGCTCATGAG
ACAATAACCCTGATAAATGCTTCAATAATATTGAAAAAGGAAGAGTATGAGTATTCAACATTTCCGTGTC
GCCCTTATTCCCTTTTTTGCGGCATTTTGCCTTCCTGTTTTTGCTCACCCAGAAACGCTGGTGAAAGTAA
AAGATGCTGAAGATCAGTTGGGTGCACGAGTGGGTTACATCGAACTGGATCTCAACAGCGGTAAGATCCT
TGAGAGTTTTCGCCCCGAAGAACGTTTTCCAATGATGAGCACTTTTAAAGTTCTGCTATGTGGCGCGGTA
TTATCCCGTATTGACGCCGGGCAAGAGCAACTCGGTCGCCGCATACACTATTCTCAGAATGACTTGGTTG
AGTACTCACCAGTCACAGAAAAGCATCTTACGGATGGCATGACAGTAAGAGAATTATGCAGTGCTGCCAT
AACCATGAGTGATAACACTGCGGCCAACTTACTTCTGACAACGATCGGAGGACCGAAGGAGCTAACCGCT
TTTTTGCACAACATGGGGGATCATGTAACTCGCCTTGATCGTTGGGAACCGGAGCTGAATGAAGCCATAC
CAAACGACGAGCGTGACACCACGATGCCTGTAGCAATGGCAACAACGTTGCGCAAACTATTAACTGGCGA
ACTACTTACTCTAGCTTCCCGGCAACAATTAATAGACTGGATGGAGGCGGATAAAGTTGCAGGACCACTT
CTGCGCTCGGCCCTTCCGGCTGGCTGGTTTATTGCTGATAAATCTGGAGCCGGTGAGCGTGGGTCTCGCG
GTATCATTGCAGCACTGGGGCCAGATGGTAAGCCCTCCCGTATCGTAGTTATCTACACGACGGGGAGTCA
GGCAACTATGGATGAACGAAATAGACAGATCGCTGAGATAGGTGCCTCACTGATTAAGCATTGGTAACTG
TCAGACCAAGTTTACTCATATATACTTTAGATTGATTTAAAACTTCATTTTTAATTTAAAAGGATCTAGG
TGAAGATCCTTTTTGATAATCTCATGACCAAAATCCCTTAACGTGAGTTTTCGTTCCACTGAGCGTCAGA
CCCCGTAGAAAAGATCAAAGGATCTTCTTGAGATCCTTTTTTTCTGCGCGTAATCTGCTGCTTGCAAACA
AAAAAACCACCGCTACCAGCGGTGGTTTGTTTGCCGGATCAAGAGCTACCAACTCTTTTTCCGAAGGTAA
CTGGCTTCAGCAGAGCGCAGATACCAAATACTGTTCTTCTAGTGTAGCCGTAGTTAGGCCACCACTTCAA
GAACTCTGTAGCACCGCCTACATACCTCGCTCTGCTAATCCTGTTACCAGTGGCTGCTGCCAGTGGCGAT
AAGTCGTGTCTTACCGGGTTGGACTCAAGACGATAGTTACCGGATAAGGCGCAGCGGTCGGGCTGAACGG
GGGGTTCGTGCACACAGCCCAGCTTGGAGCGAACGACCTACACCGAACTGAGATACCTACAGCGTGAGCT
ATGAGAAAGCGCCACGCTTCCCGAAGGGAGAAAGGCGGACAGGTATCCGGTAAGCGGCAGGGTCGGAACA
GGAGAGCGCACGAGGGAGCTTCCAGGGGGAAACGCCTGGTATCTTTATAGTCCTGTCGGGTTTCGCCACC
TCTGACTTGAGCGTCGATTTTTGTGATGCTCGTCAGGGGGGCGGAGCCTATGGAAAAACGCCAGCAACGC
GGCCTTTTTACGGTTCCTGGCCTTTTGCTGGCCTTTTGCTCACATGTTCTTTCCTGCGTTATCCCCTGAT
TCTGTGGATAACCGTATTACCGCCTTTGAGTGAGCTGATACCGCTCGCCGCAGCCGAACGACCGAGCGCA
GCGAGTCAGTGAGCGAGGAAGCGGAAGAGCGCC
Features (pLannotate 1.2.2; 27 found; start..end, strand, type, name):
    101..122     +  protein_bind   CAP binding site: CAP binding activates transcription in the presence of cAMP. E. coli catabolite activator protein
    137..167     +  promoter       lac promoter: promoter for the E. coli lac operon
    175..191     +  protein_bind   lac operator: The lac repressor binds to the lac operator to inhibit transcription in E. coli. This inhibition can be relieved by adding lactose or isopropyl-β-D-thiogalactopyranoside (IPTG). lac repressor encoded by lacI
    236..254     +  promoter       T3 promoter: promoter for bacteriophage T3 RNA polymerase
    282..508     +  promoter       RSV promoter: Rous sarcoma virus enhancer/promoter
    509..689     +  LTR            5' LTR (truncated): truncated 5' long terminal repeat (LTR) from HIV-1
    736..861     +  misc_feature   HIV-1 Ψ: packaging signal of human immunodeficiency virus type 1
    845..1208    +  CDS            HIV-1 gag (fragment): gag protein from human immunodeficiency virus 1; gag
   1354..1587    +  misc_feature   RRE: The Rev response element (RRE) of HIV-1 allows for Rev-dependent mRNA export from the nucleus to the cytoplasm.
   1964..1990    +  CDS            Rev (fragment): human immunodeficiency virus 1 (HIV-1) Rev protein; rev; enhances nuclear export of unspliced and incompletely spliced viral mRNAs
   1994..2234    +  promoter       U6 promoter: RNA polymerase III promoter for human U6 snRNA
   2282..2349    +  misc_RNA       tracrRNA (fragment): trans-activating CRISPR RNA for the Streptococcus pyogenes CRISPR/Cas9 system
   2398..2515    +  misc_feature   cPPT/CTS: central polypurine tract and central termination sequence of HIV-1
   2584..2795    +  promoter       EF-1α core promoter: core promoter for human elongation factor EF-1α
   2821..3420    +  CDS            PuroR (fragment): puromycin N-acetyltransferase; pac from Streptomyces; confers resistance to puromycin
   3436..4024    +  misc_feature   WPRE: woodchuck hepatitis virus posttranscriptional regulatory element
   4075..4094    +  misc_feature   cPPT/CTS (fragment): central polypurine tract and central termination sequence of HIV-1
   4096..4329    +  LTR            3' LTR (ΔU3): self-inactivating 3' long terminal repeat (LTR) from HIV-1
   4407..4528    +  polyA_signal   SV40 poly(A) signal: SV40 polyadenylation signal
   4568..4703    +  rep_origin     SV40 ori: SV40 origin of replication
   4724..4742    -  promoter       T7 promoter: promoter for bacteriophage T7 RNA polymerase
   4750..4905    +  CDS            lacZα (fragment): LacZα fragment of β-galactosidase; lacZ fragment
   4910..5338    +  rep_origin     f1 ori (sequence partly withheld): f1 bacteriophage origin of replication; arrow indicates direction of (+) strand synthesis
   5391..5495    +  promoter       AmpR promoter: bla
   5496..6356    +  CDS            AmpR: β-lactamase; bla; confers resistance to ampicillin, carbenicillin, and related antibiotics
   6527..7115    +  rep_origin     ori: high-copy-number ColE1/pMB1/pBR322/pUC origin of replication
   7298..88      +  CDS            lacI (fragment) (across the origin): lac repressor; lacI; The lac repressor binds to the lac operator to inhibit transcription in E. coli. This inhibition can be relieved by adding lactose or isopropyl-β-D-thiogalactopyranoside (IPTG).
