[The description below was written by a language model from this plasmid's Addgene catalogue record and pLannotate feature annotations shown in this document.]
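Description:
CBX5 A1.5 gRNA is a third-generation lentiviral CRISPR guide plasmid built on the pLenti-sgRNA backbone, carrying a single guide RNA directed against human CBX5. It is maintained in E. coli through a high-copy ColE1/pUC-type origin with ampicillin resistance (AmpR/bla). The backbone also retains an f1 origin, an SV40 origin and remnants of lac/lacZα cloning-vector sequence. The catalogue lists the empty backbone as 9,151 bp, whereas the sequenced record is 7,302 nt. This is consistent with loss of a filler fragment when the guide oligos were cloned between two BsmBI sites (both destroyed), although the record does not state this explicitly.

The viral cassette begins with an RSV promoter fused to a truncated HIV-1 5' LTR, which drives Tat-independent genomic RNA production in packaging cells. It is followed by the Ψ packaging signal with a gag fragment, the RRE for Rev-dependent nuclear export, and a cPPT/CTS. The cassette ends in a ΔU3 self-inactivating 3' LTR with an SV40 polyadenylation signal downstream. Within this frame, a human U6 RNA polymerase III promoter transcribes the CBX5 spacer joined to the Streptococcus pyogenes Cas9 guide scaffold (annotated as a tracrRNA fragment). A separate EF-1α core promoter expresses puromycin N-acetyltransferase for selecting transduced mammalian cells, and a WPRE enhances transcript expression.

The plasmid encodes no Cas9, so the nuclease has to be supplied separately in the target cells. It belongs to a guide series used for large-scale Cas9 knockout analysis of cell-cycle genes in human cell lines.
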