Addgene plasmid #90570: CBX5 A1.5 gRNA
Purpose: 3rd generation lentiviral gRNA plasmid targeting human CBX5
Depositing lab: Iain Cheeseman. Depositing organization: Whitehead Institute for Biomedical Research. Publication: Large-Scale Analysis of CRISPR/Cas9 Cell-Cycle Knockouts Reveals the Diversity of p53-Dependent Responses to Cell-Cycle Defects. McKinley KL, Cheeseman IM. Dev Cell. 2017 Feb 27;40(4):405-420.e2. doi: 10.1016/j.devcel.2017.01.012. Epub 2017 Feb 16. PubMed 28216383.
Backbone
  Vector backbone: pLenti-sgRNA
  Backbone manufacturer: Eric Lander & David Sabatini labs (Addgene plasmid #71409)
  Backbone size w/o insert (bp): 9151
  Vector type: Lentiviral, CRISPR
  Selectable markers: Puromycin
Growth in bacteria
  Bacterial resistance: Ampicillin, 100 μg/mL
  Growth temperature: 37°C
  Growth strain: NEB Stable
  Copy number: Unknown
Gene/Insert
  Gene/Insert name: CBX5 (Guide Designation A1.5) (alt name: pKMKO series)
  gRNA/shRNA sequence: CACCgCTAGACAGGCGCGTGGTTAA
  Species: H. sapiens (human)
  Promoter: U6
  Cloning method: Restriction Enzyme; 5′ cloning site BsmBI (destroyed during cloning); 3′ cloning site BsmBI (destroyed during cloning)
  Sequencing primers: 5′ hU6-F (5'-GAGGGCCTATTTCCCATGATT-3'); 3′ EF1a-R (5'-CACGGCGACTACTGCACTTA-3')
Terms and licenses: Academic/Nonprofit Terms; Industry Terms: Not Available to Industry
Depositor comments: Please note that gRNA target sequence listed is not strictly the 20nt spacer sequence, but also contains the 5' BsmBI overhang. For more information about knockout human cell lines generated using this plasmid, please see http://cellcycleknockouts.wi.mit.edu/ .
How to cite: CBX5 A1.5 gRNA was a gift from Iain Cheeseman (Addgene plasmid # 90570 ; http://n2t.net/addgene:90570 ; RRID:Addgene_90570)
